Addgene plasmid #158565: pLIX403-EYFP-ccdB-Zeo
Purpose: (Empty Backbone) Set of empty Gateway Cloning compatible, inducible, lentiviral vectors with various mammalian selection markers and N-terminal fluorescent protein fusions
Depositing lab: Alejandro Chavez.
Backbone
  Vector backbone: pLIX403
  Vector type: Mammalian Expression, Lentiviral
  Selectable markers: Zeocin
  Tag / fusion protein: EYFP (N terminal on backbone)
Growth in bacteria
  Bacterial resistance: Chloramphenicol and Ampicillin, 25 & 100 μg/mL
  Growth temperature: 30°C
  Growth strain: ccdB Survival
  Copy number: High Copy
Gene/Insert
  Gene/Insert name: None
Terms and licenses: Academic/Nonprofit Terms; Industry Terms: Not Available to Industry
How to cite: pLIX403-EYFP-ccdB-Zeo was a gift from Alejandro Chavez (Addgene plasmid # 158565 ; http://n2t.net/addgene:158565 ; RRID:Addgene_158565)
