[The description below was written by a language model from this plasmid's Addgene catalogue record and pLannotate feature annotations shown in this document.]
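Description:
pLIX403-EYFP-ccdB-Zeo is an empty, Gateway-compatible destination vector built on the pLIX403 backbone for doxycycline-inducible lentiviral expression in mammalian cells. It belongs to a set of such vectors that differ in their mammalian selection marker and N-terminal fluorescent protein; this member pairs EYFP with zeocin selection. In bacteria it replicates from a high-copy ColE1/pUC-type origin and carries AmpR on the backbone, plus chloramphenicol resistance within the Gateway cassette. Because that cassette also encodes the CcdB gyrase toxin, the unrecombined plasmid must be maintained in a ccdB-tolerant strain.

The inducible unit begins with a tight TRE promoter (seven tet operators upstream of a minimal CMV promoter) driving a yellow fluorescent protein coding sequence, annotated as mEYFP. This is followed by an attR1–CmR–ccdB–attR2 cassette. An LR recombination with an entry clone replaces the CmR/ccdB segment with the gene of interest, placing it downstream of EYFP so that, if the reading frame is kept, an N-terminally tagged fusion is produced; loss of ccdB provides counter-selection for recombinants in standard strains. Downstream, a human PGK promoter drives the ble zeocin-resistance gene followed by an rtTA3-type reverse tetracycline transactivator. The link between these two coding sequences is not annotated, though their arrangement suggests co-expression from one transcript. The vector thus supplies both selection and the transactivator in a single provirus. Lentiviral elements include an RSV-promoted truncated 5' LTR, Ψ packaging signal, RRE, cPPT/CTS, WPRE and a self-inactivating ΔU3 3' LTR, consistent with a third-generation design, so packaging functions are supplied in trans. No insert is present. The vector is intended for making stable cell lines with inducible, fluorescently tagged transgenes.
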