Features (pLannotate 1.2.2; 34 found; start..end, strand, type, name):
      1..315     +  promoter       tight TRE promoter: Tet-responsive promoter PTight, consisting of seven tet operator sequences followed by the minimal CMV promoter
    332..1048    +  CDS            mEYFP: mEYFP is a basic (constitutively fluorescent) yellow fluorescent protein published in 2002, derived from Aequorea victoria. It is reported to be a very rapidly-maturing monomer.
   1079..1203    +  protein_bind   attR1: mutant version of attR; recombination site for the Gateway® LR reaction LR Clonase™
   1228..1258    +  promoter       lac UV5 promoter: E. coli lac promoter with an "up" mutation
   1282..1311    +  promoter       cat promoter (fragment): promoter of the E. coli cat gene encoding chloramphenicol acetyltransferase
   1312..1971    +  CDS            CmR: chloramphenicol acetyltransferase; cat; confers resistance to chloramphenicol
   2150..2308    +  CDS            ccdA (fragment): CCDA_ECO57 - Also known as H, letA. Experimental evidence at protein level: Swiss-Prot protein existence level 1. Antitoxin component of a type II toxin-antitoxin (TA) system which inhibits the post-segregational killing (PSK) of plasmid-free cells, also referred to as a plasmid addiction system. Binds to and blocks the activity of CcdB; will also remove bound CcdB protein from the CcdB-GyrA complex by forming a CcdA-CcdB complex, a process termed rejuvenation. Functions as a transcriptional corepressor for the ccdAB operon, repression also requires CcdB (By similarity). From Escherichia coli
   2313..2615    +  CDS            ccdB: CCDB_ECOLI - Also known as G, letB, letD. Experimental evidence at protein level: Swiss-Prot protein existence level 1. Toxic component of a type II toxin-antitoxin (TA) system, functioning in plasmid maintainence. Responsible for the post- segregational killing (PSK) of plasmid-free cells, also referred to as a plasmid addiction system. Half-life of over 2 hours. Cell killing by CcdB is accompanied by filamentation, defects in chromosome and plasmid segregation, defects in cell division, formation of anucleate cells, decreased DNA synthesis and plasmid loss. Interferes with the activity of DN
   2659..2783    -  protein_bind   attR2: mutant version of attR; recombination site for the Gateway® LR reaction LR Clonase™
   2842..2860    +  CDS            9xHis (fragment): 9xHis affinity tag
   2870..3380    +  promoter       hPGK promoter: human phosphoglycerate kinase 1 promoter
   3396..3767    +  CDS            ble: BLE_STRHI - Experimental evidence at protein level: Swiss-Prot protein existence level 1. Binding protein with a strong affinity to the bleomycin family of antibiotics. From Streptoalloteichus hindustanus.
   3840..4537    +  CDS            rtTA3 (fragment): reverse tetracycline transactivator 3 activates expression from Tet-responsive promoters in the presence of doxycycline
   4467..4577    +  CDS            VP48: 3 tandem repeats of the minimal activation domain of herpes simplex virus VP16 (Cheng et al., 2013)
   4613..5161    +  misc_feature   WPRE (fragment): woodchuck hepatitis virus posttranscriptional regulatory element
   5187..5258    +  CDS            nef (fragment): NEF_HV1Z2 - Experimental evidence at protein level: Swiss-Prot protein existence level 1. Extracellular Nef protein targets CD4(+) T-lymphocytes for apoptosis by interacting with CXCR4 surface receptors. From Human immunodeficiency virus type 1 group M subtype D (isolate Z2/CDC-Z34) (HIV-1).
   5260..5493    +  LTR            3' LTR (ΔU3): self-inactivating 3' long terminal repeat (LTR) from HIV-1
   5565..5686    +  polyA_signal   SV40 poly(A) signal: SV40 polyadenylation signal
   5726..5861    +  rep_origin     SV40 ori: SV40 origin of replication
   5869..5932    +  promoter       AmpR promoter: bla
   5933..6793    +  CDS            AmpR: β-lactamase; bla; confers resistance to ampicillin, carbenicillin, and related antibiotics
   6964..7552    +  rep_origin     ori: high-copy-number ColE1/pMB1/pBR322/pUC origin of replication
   7735..7827    +  CDS            lacI (fragment): lac repressor; lacI; The lac repressor binds to the lac operator to inhibit transcription in E. coli. This inhibition can be relieved by adding lactose or isopropyl-β-D-thiogalactopyranoside (IPTG).
   7840..7861    +  protein_bind   CAP binding site: CAP binding activates transcription in the presence of cAMP. E. coli catabolite activator protein
   7876..7906    +  promoter       lac promoter: promoter for the E. coli lac operon
   7914..7930    +  protein_bind   lac operator: The lac repressor binds to the lac operator to inhibit transcription in E. coli. This inhibition can be relieved by adding lactose or isopropyl-β-D-thiogalactopyranoside (IPTG). lac repressor encoded by lacI
   7975..7993    +  promoter       T3 promoter: promoter for bacteriophage T3 RNA polymerase
   8021..8247    +  promoter       RSV promoter: Rous sarcoma virus enhancer/promoter
   8248..8428    +  LTR            5' LTR (truncated): truncated 5' long terminal repeat (LTR) from HIV-1
   8475..8600    +  misc_feature   HIV-1 Ψ: packaging signal of human immunodeficiency virus type 1
   8584..8947    +  CDS            HIV-1 gag (fragment): gag protein from human immunodeficiency virus 1; gag
   9093..9326    +  misc_feature   RRE: The Rev response element (RRE) of HIV-1 allows for Rev-dependent mRNA export from the nucleus to the cytoplasm.
   9703..9727    +  CDS            Rev (fragment): human immunodeficiency virus 1 (HIV-1) Rev protein; rev; enhances nuclear export of unspliced and incompletely spliced viral mRNAs
   9768..9885    +  misc_feature   cPPT/CTS: central polypurine tract and central termination sequence of HIV-1
>Addgene plasmid #158565 | pLIX403-EYFP-ccdB-Zeo | addgene full sequence | sequence record 309880 | Addgene NGS Result
GAGTTTACTCCCTATCAGTGATAGAGAACGTATGTCGAGTTTACTCCCTATCAGTGATAGAGAACGATGT
CGAGTTTACTCCCTATCAGTGATAGAGAACGTATGTCGAGTTTACTCCCTATCAGTGATAGAGAACGTAT
GTCGAGTTTACTCCCTATCAGTGATAGAGAACGTATGTCGAGTTTATCCCTATCAGTGATAGAGAACGTA
TGTCGAGTTTACTCCCTATCAGTGATAGAGAACGTATGTCGAGGTAGGCGTGTACGGTGGGAGGCCTATA
TAAGCAGAGCTCGTTTAGTGAACCGTCAGATCGCCTGGAGAATTGGCTAGCATGGTGAGCAAGGGCGAGG
AGCTGTTCACCGGGGTGGTGCCCATCCTGGTCGAGCTGGACGGCGACGTAAACGGCCACAAGTTCAGCGT
GTCCGGCGAGGGCGAGGGCGATGCCACCTACGGCAAGCTGACCCTGAAGTTCATCTGCACCACCGGCAAG
CTGCCCGTGCCCTGGCCCACCCTCGTGACCACCTTCGGCTACGGCCTGCAGTGCTTCGCCCGCTACCCCG
ACCACATGAAGCAGCACGACTTCTTCAAGTCCGCCATGCCCGAAGGCTACGTCCAGGAGCGCACCATCTT
CTTCAAGGACGACGGCAACTACAAGACCCGCGCCGAGGTGAAGTTCGAGGGCGACACCCTGGTGAACCGC
ATCGAGCTGAAGGGCATCGACTTCAAGGAGGACGGCAACATCCTGGGGCACAAGCTGGAGTACAACTACA
ACAGCCACAACGTCTATATCATGGCCGACAAGCAGAAGAACGGCATCAAGGTGAACTTCAAGATCCGCCA
CAACATCGAGGACGGCAGCGTGCAGCTCGCCGACCACTACCAGCAGAACACCCCCATCGGCGACGGCCCC
GTGCTGCTGCCCGACAACCACTACCTGAGCTACCAGTCCAAGCTGAGCAAAGACCCCAACGAGAAGCGCG
ATCACATGGTCCTGCTGGAGTTCGTGACCGCCGCCGGGATCACTCTCGGCATGGACGAGCTGTACAAGGG
GGCCGGCCATATCAGCGGCTCTGGTTCGACAAGTTTGTACAAAAAAGCTGAACGAGAAACGTAAAATGAT
ATAAATATCAATATATTAAATTAGATTTTGCATAAAAAACAGACTACATAATACTGTAAAACACAACATA
TCCAGTCACTATGGCGGCCGCATTAGGCACCCCAGGCTTTACACTTTATGCTTCCGGCTCGTATAATGTG
TGGATTTTGAGTTAGGATCCGTCGAGATTTTCAGGAGCTAAGGAAGCTAAAATGGAGAAAAAAATCACTG
GATATACCACCGTTGATATATCCCAATGGCATCGTAAAGAACATTTTGAGGCATTTCAGTCAGTTGCTCA
ATGTACCTATAACCAGACCGTTCAGCTGGATATTACGGCCTTTTTAAAGACCGTAAAGAAAAATAAGCAC
AAGTTTTATCCGGCCTTTATTCACATTCTTGCCCGCCTGATGAATGCTCATCCGGAATTCCGTATGGCAA
TGAAAGACGGTGAGCTGGTGATATGGGATAGTGTTCACCCTTGTTACACCGTTTTCCATGAGCAAACTGA
AACGTTTTCATCGCTCTGGAGTGAATACCACGACGATTTCCGGCAGTTTCTACACATATATTCGCAAGAT
GTGGCGTGTTACGGTGAAAACCTGGCCTATTTCCCTAAAGGGTTTATTGAGAATATGTTTTTCGTCTCAG
CCAATCCCTGGGTGAGTTTCACCAGTTTTGATTTAAACGTGGCCAATATGGACAACTTCTTCGCCCCCGT
TTTCACCATGGGCAAATATTATACGCAAGGCGACAAGGTGCTGATGCCGCTGGCGATTCAGGTTCATCAT
GCCGTTTGTGATGGCTTCCATGTCGGCAGAATGCTTAATGAATTACAACAGTACTGCGATGAGTGGCAGG
GCGGGGCGTAAAGATCTGGATCCGGCTTACTAAAAGCCAGATAACAGTATGCGTATTTGCGCGCTGATTT
TTGCGGTATAAGAATATATACTGATATGTATACCCGAAGTATGTCAAAAAGAGGTATGCTATGAAGCAGC
GTATTACAGTGACAGTTGACAGCGACAGCTATCAGTTGCTCAAGGCATATATGATGTCAATATCTCCGGT
CTGGTAAGCACAACCATGCAGAATGAAGCCCGTCGTCTGCGTGCCGAACGCTGGAAAGCGGAAAATCAGG
AAGGGATGGCTGAGGTCGCCCGGTTTATTGAAATGAACGGCTCTTTTGCTGACGAGAACAGGGGCTGGTG
AAATGCAGTTTAAGGTTTACACCTATAAAAGAGAGAGCCGTTATCGTCTGTTTGTGGATGTACAGAGTGA
TATTATTGACACGCCCGGGCGACGGATGGTGATCCCCCTGGCCAGTGCACGTCTGCTGTCAGATAAAGTC
TCCCGTGAACTTTACCCGGTGGTGCATATCGGGGATGAAAGCTGGCGCATGATGACCACCGATATGGCCA
GTGTGCCGGTCTCCGTTATCGGGGAAGAAGTGGCTGATCTCAGCCACCGCGAAAATGACATCAAAAACGC
CATTAACCTGATGTTCTGGGGAATATAAATGTCAGGCTCCCTTATACACAGCCAGTCTGCAGGTCGACCA
TAGTGACTGGATATGTTGTGTTTTACAGTATTATGTAGTCTGTTTTTTATGCAAAATCTAATTTAATATA
TTGATATTTATATCATTTTACGTTTCTCGTTCAGCTTTCTTGTACAAAGTGGTTGCAGGAAAGCCAATCC
CAAACCCACTCCTAGGTCTCGACAGTACAGCATAGACCGGTCCACCACCACCACCACCACTAAGGATCCG
GGGTTGGGGTTGCGCCTTTTCCAAGGCAGCCCTGGGTTTGCGCAGGGACGCGGCTGCTCTGGGCGTGGTT
CCGGGAAACGCAGCGGCGCCGACCCTGGGTCTCGCACATTCTTCACGTCCGTTCGCAGCGTCACCCGGAT
CTTCGCCGCTACCCTTGTGGGCCCCCCGGCGACGCTTCCTGCTCCGCCCCTAAGTCGGGAAGGTTCCTTG
CGGTTCGCGGCGTGCCGGACGTGACAAACGGAAGCCGCACGTCTCACTAGTACCCTCGCAGACGGACAGC
GCCAGGGAGCAATGGCAGCGCGCCGACCGCGATGGGCTGTGGCCAATAGCGGCTGCTCAGCAGGGCGCGC
CGAGAGCAGCGGCCGGGAAGGGGCGGTGCGGGAGGCGGGGTGTGGGGCGGTAGTGTGGGCCCTGTTCCTG
CCCGCGCGGTGTTCCGCATTCTGCAAGCCTCCGGAGCGCACGTCGGCAGTCGGCTCCCTCGTTGACCGAA
TCACCGACCTCTCTCCCCAGCTTAATTAATTCACCATGGCCAAGTTGACCAGTGCCGTTCCGGTGCTCAC
CGCGCGCGACGTCGCCGGAGCGGTCGAGTTCTGGACCGACCGGCTCGGGTTCTCCCGGGACTTCGTGGAG
GACGACTTCGCCGGTGTGGTCCGGGACGACGTGACCCTGTTCATCAGCGCGGTCCAGGACCAGGTGGTGC
CGGACAACACCCTGGCCTGGGTGTGGGTGCGCGGCCTGGACGAGCTGTACGCCGAGTGGTCGGAGGTCGT
GTCCACGAACTTCCGGGACGCCTCCGGGCCGGCCATGACCGAGATCGGCGAGCAGCCGTGGGGGCGGGAG
TTCGCCCTGCGCGACCCGGCCGGCAACTGCGTGCACTTCGTGGCCGAGGAGCAGGACCCTGCAGGTCCCG
GTGCCGAAGGTAGAGGTTCTCTCCTCACTTGTGGTGATGTTGAAGAAAACCCTGGTCCAATGTCTAGACT
GGACAAGAGCAAAGTCATAAACGGAGCTCTGGAATTACTCAATGGTGTCGGTATCGAAGGCCTGACGACA
AGGAAACTCGCTCAAAAGCTGGGAGTTGAGCAGCCTACCCTGTACTGGCACGTGAAGAACAAGCGGGCCC
TGCTCGATGCCCTGCCAATCGAGATGCTGGACAGGCATCATACCCACTTCTGCCCCCTGGAAGGCGAGTC
ATGGCAAGACTTTCTGCGGAACAACGCCAAGTCATACCGCTGTGCTCTCCTCTCACATCGCGACGGGGCT
AAAGTGCATCTCGGCACCCGCCCAACAGAGAAACAGTACGAAACCCTGGAAAATCAGCTCGCGTTCCTGT
GTCAGCAAGGCTTCTCCCTGGAGAACGCACTGTACGCTCTGTCCGCCGTGGGCCACTTTACACTGGGCTG
CGTATTGGAGGAACAGGAGCATCAAGTAGCAAAAGAGGAAAGAGAGACACCTACCACCGATTCTATGCCC
CCACTTCTGAGACAAGCAATTGAGCTGTTCGACCGGCAGGGAGCCGAACCTGCCTTCCTTTTCGGCCTGG
AACTAATCATATGTGGCCTGGAGAAACAGCTAAAGTGCGAAAGCGGCGGGCCGACCGACGCCCTTGACGA
TTTTGACTTAGACATGCTCCCAGCCGATGCCCTTGACGACTTTGACCTTGATATGCTGCCTGCTGACGCT
CTTGACGATTTTGACCTTGACATGCTCCCCGGGTAACTAAGTAAGGATCGATCCAAGATATCGTATTCTT
AACTATGTTGCTCCTTTTACGCTATGTGGATACGCTGCTTTAATGCCTTTGTATCATGCTATTGCTTCCC
GTATGGCTTTCATTTTCTCCTCCTTGTATAAATCCTGGTTGCTGTCTCTTTATGAGGAGTTGTGGCCCGT
TGTCAGGCAACGTGGCGTGGTGTGCACTGTGTTTGCTGACGCAACCCCCACTGGTTGGGGCATTGCCACC
ACCTGTCAGCTCCTTTCCGGGACTTTCGCTTTCCCCCTCCCTATTGCCACGGCGGAACTCATCGCCGCCT
GCCTTGCCCGCTGCTGGACAGGGGCTCGGCTGTTGGGCACTGACAATTCCGTGGTGTTGTCGGGGAAGCT
GACGTCCTTTCCATGGCTGCTCGCCTGTGTTGCCACCTGGATTCTGCGCGGGACGTCCTTCTGCTACGTC
CCTTCGGCCCTCAATCCAGCGGACCTTCCTTCCCGCGGCCTGCTGCCGGCTCTGCGGCCTCTTCCGCGTC
TTCGCCTTCGCCCTCAGACGAGTCGGATCTCCCTTTGGGCCGCCTCCCCGCCTGTTTCGCCTCGGCGTCC
GGACTAGAGGTACCTTTAAGACCAATGACTTACAAGGCAGCTGTAGATCTTAGCCACTTTTTAAAAGAAA
AGGGGGGACTGGAAGGGCTAATTCACTCCCAACGAAGACAAGATCTGCTTTTTGCTTGTACTGGGTCTCT
CTGGTTAGACCAGATCTGAGCCTGGGAGCTCTCTGGCTAACTAGGGAACCCACTGCTTAAGCCTCAATAA
AGCTTGCCTTGAGTGCTTCAAGTAGTGTGTGCCCGTCTGTTGTGTGACTCTGGTAACTAGAGATCCCTCA
GACCCTTTTAGTCAGTGTGGAAAATCTCTAGCAGTAGTAGTTCATGTCATCTTATTATTCAGTATTTATA
ACTTGCAAAGAAATGAATATCAGAGAGTGAGAGGAACTTGTTTATTGCAGCTTATAATGGTTACAAATAA
AGCAATAGCATCACAAATTTCACAAATAAAGCATTTTTTTCACTGCATTCTAGTTGTGGTTTGTCCAAAC
TCATCAATGTATCTTATCATGTCTGGCTCTAGCTATCCCGCCCCTAACTCCGCCCATCCCGCCCCTAACT
CCGCCCAGTTCCGCCCATTCTCCGCCCCATGGCTGACTAATTTTTTTTATTTATGCAGAGGCCGAGGCCG
CCTCGGCCTCTGAGCTATTCCAGAAGTAGTGAGGAGGCTTTTTTGGAGGCCTTTCAAATATGTATCCGCT
CATGAGACAATAACCCTGATAAATGCTTCAATAATATTGAAAAAGGAAGAGTATGAGTATTCAACATTTC
CGTGTCGCCCTTATTCCCTTTTTTGCGGCATTTTGCCTTCCTGTTTTTGCTCACCCAGAAACGCTGGTGA
AAGTAAAAGATGCTGAAGATCAGTTGGGTGCACGAGTGGGTTACATCGAACTGGATCTCAACAGCGGTAA
GATCCTTGAGAGTTTTCGCCCCGAAGAACGTTTTCCAATGATGAGCACTTTTAAAGTTCTGCTATGTGGC
GCGGTATTATCCCGTATTGACGCCGGGCAAGAGCAACTCGGTCGCCGCATACACTATTCTCAGAATGACT
TGGTTGAGTACTCACCAGTCACAGAAAAGCATCTTACGGATGGCATGACAGTAAGAGAATTATGCAGTGC
TGCCATAACCATGAGTGATAACACTGCGGCCAACTTACTTCTGACAACGATCGGAGGACCGAAGGAGCTA
ACCGCTTTTTTGCACAACATGGGGGATCATGTAACTCGCCTTGATCGTTGGGAACCGGAGCTGAATGAAG
CCATACCAAACGACGAGCGTGACACCACGATGCCTGTAGCAATGGCAACAACGTTGCGCAAACTATTAAC
TGGCGAACTACTTACTCTAGCTTCCCGGCAACAATTAATAGACTGGATGGAGGCGGATAAAGTTGCAGGA
CCACTTCTGCGCTCGGCCCTTCCGGCTGGCTGGTTTATTGCTGATAAATCTGGAGCCGGTGAGCGTGGGT
CTCGCGGTATCATTGCAGCACTGGGGCCAGATGGTAAGCCCTCCCGTATCGTAGTTATCTACACGACGGG
GAGTCAGGCAACTATGGATGAACGAAATAGACAGATCGCTGAGATAGGTGCCTCACTGATTAAGCATTGG
TAACTGTCAGACCAAGTTTACTCATATATACTTTAGATTGATTTAAAACTTCATTTTTAATTTAAAAGGA
TCTAGGTGAAGATCCTTTTTGATAATCTCATGACCAAAATCCCTTAACGTGAGTTTTCGTTCCACTGAGC
GTCAGACCCCGTAGAAAAGATCAAAGGATCTTCTTGAGATCCTTTTTTTCTGCGCGTAATCTGCTGCTTG
CAAACAAAAAAACCACCGCTACCAGCGGTGGTTTGTTTGCCGGATCAAGAGCTACCAACTCTTTTTCCGA
AGGTAACTGGCTTCAGCAGAGCGCAGATACCAAATACTGTTCTTCTAGTGTAGCCGTAGTTAGGCCACCA
CTTCAAGAACTCTGTAGCACCGCCTACATACCTCGCTCTGCTAATCCTGTTACCAGTGGCTGCTGCCAGT
GGCGATAAGTCGTGTCTTACCGGGTTGGACTCAAGACGATAGTTACCGGATAAGGCGCAGCGGTCGGGCT
GAACGGGGGGTTCGTGCACACAGCCCAGCTTGGAGCGAACGACCTACACCGAACTGAGATACCTACAGCG
TGAGCTATGAGAAAGCGCCACGCTTCCCGAAGGGAGAAAGGCGGACAGGTATCCGGTAAGCGGCAGGGTC
GGAACAGGAGAGCGCACGAGGGAGCTTCCAGGGGGAAACGCCTGGTATCTTTATAGTCCTGTCGGGTTTC
GCCACCTCTGACTTGAGCGTCGATTTTTGTGATGCTCGTCAGGGGGGCGGAGCCTATGGAAAAACGCCAG
CAACGCGGCCTTTTTACGGTTCCTGGCCTTTTGCTGGCCTTTTGCTCACATGTTCTTTCCTGCGTTATCC
CCTGATTCTGTGGATAACCGTATTACCGCCTTTGAGTGAGCTGATACCGCTCGCCGCAGCCGAACGACCG
AGCGCAGCGAGTCAGTGAGCGAGGAAGCGGAAGAGCGCCCAATACGCAAACCGCCTCTCCCCGCGCGTTG
GCCGATTCATTAATGCAGCTGGCACGACAGGTTTCCCGACTGGAAAGCGGGCAGTGAGCGCAACGCAATT
AATGTGAGTTAGCTCACTCATTAGGCACCCCAGGCTTTACACTTTATGCTTCCGGCTCGTATGTTGTGTG
GAATTGTGAGCGGATAACAATTTCACACAGGAAACAGCTATGACCATGATTACGCCAAGCGCGCAATTAA
CCCTCACTAAAGGGAACAAAAGCTGGAGCTGCAAGCTTAATGTAGTCTTATGCAATACTCTTGTAGTCTT
GCAACATGGTAACGATGAGTTAGCAACATGCCTTACAAGGAGAGAAAAAGCACCGTGCATGCCGATTGGT
GGAAGTAAGGTGGTACGATCGTGCCTTATTAGGAAGGCAACAGACGGGTCTGACATGGATTGGACGAACC
ACTGAATTGCCGCATTGCAGAGATATTGTATTTAAGTGCCTAGCTCGATACATAAACGGGTCTCTCTGGT
TAGACCAGATCTGAGCCTGGGAGCTCTCTGGCTAACTAGGGAACCCACTGCTTAAGCCTCAATAAAGCTT
GCCTTGAGTGCTTCAAGTAGTGTGTGCCCGTCTGTTGTGTGACTCTGGTAACTAGAGATCCCTCAGACCC
TTTTAGTCAGTGTGGAAAATCTCTAGCAGTGGCGCCCGAACAGGGACTTGAAAGCGAAAGGGAAACCAGA
GGAGCTCTCTCGACGCAGGACTCGGCTTGCTGAAGCGCGCACGGCAAGAGGCGAGGGGCGGCGACTGGTG
AGTACGCCAAAAATTTTGACTAGCGGAGGCTAGAAGGAGAGAGATGGGTGCGAGAGCGTCAGTATTAAGC
GGGGGAGAATTAGATCGCGATGGGAAAAAATTCGGTTAAGGCCAGGGGGAAAGAAAAAATATAAATTAAA
ACATATAGTATGGGCAAGCAGGGAGCTAGAACGATTCGCAGTTAATCCTGGCCTGTTAGAAACATCAGAA
GGCTGTAGACAAATACTGGGACAGCTACAACCATCCCTTCAGACAGGATCAGAAGAACTTAGATCATTAT
ATAATACAGTAGCAACCCTCTATTGTGTGCATCAAAGGATAGAGATAAAAGACACCAAGGAAGCTTTAGA
CAAGATAGAGGAAGAGCAAAACAAAAGTAAGACCACCGCACAGCAAGCGGCCGCTGATCTTCAGACCTGG
AGGAGGAGATATGAGGGACAATTGGAGAAGTGAATTATATAAATATAAAGTAGTAAAAATTGAACCATTA
GGAGTAGCACCCACCAAGGCAAAGAGAAGAGTGGTGCAGAGAGAAAAAAGAGCAGTGGGAATAGGAGCTT
TGTTCCTTGGGTTCTTGGGAGCAGCAGGAAGCACTATGGGCGCAGCGTCAATGACGCTGACGGTACAGGC
CAGACAATTATTGTCTGGTATAGTGCAGCAGCAGAACAATTTGCTGAGGGCTATTGAGGCGCAACAGCAT
CTGTTGCAACTCACAGTCTGGGGCATCAAGCAGCTCCAGGCAAGAATCCTGGCTGTGGAAAGATACCTAA
AGGATCAACAGCTCCTGGGGATTTGGGGTTGCTCTGGAAAACTCATTTGCACCACTGCTGTGCCTTGGAA
TGCTAGTTGGAGTAATAAATCTCTGGAACAGATTTGGAATCACACGACCTGGATGGAGTGGGACAGAGAA
ATTAACAATTACACAAGCTTAATACACTCCTTAATTGAAGAATCGCAAAACCAGCAAGAAAAGAATGAAC
AAGAATTATTGGAATTAGATAAATGGGCAAGTTTGTGGAATTGGTTTAACATAACAAATTGGCTGTGGTA
TATAAAATTATTCATAATGATAGTAGGAGGCTTGGTAGGTTTAAGAATAGTTTTTGCTGTACTTTCTATA
GTGAATAGAGTTAGGCAGGGATATTCACCATTATCGTTTCAGACCCACCTCCCAACCCCGAGGGGACAAT
TCTCGACCTCGAGACAAATGGCAGTATTCATCCACAATTTTAAAAGAAAAGGGGGGATTGGGGGGTACAG
TGCAGGGGAAAGAATAGTAGACATAATAGCAACAGACATACAAACTAAAGAATTACAAAAACAAATTACA
AAAATTCAAAATTTTCGGGTTTATTACAGGGACAGCAGAGATCCACTTTGGCCGCGAATCGATATGTC
